Addgene plasmid #189555: pSCM167-Venus-VF-hADAM10(aa220-459)
Purpose: Protein expression ADAM10 in mammalian cells. Contains only metalloprotease domain--amino acids220-459
Depositing lab: Haian Fu. Depositing organization: Emory University.
Backbone
  Vector backbone: pSCM167-Venus (Fu lab)
  Backbone manufacturer: Customized backbone from Fu lab
  Vector type: Mammalian Expression
Growth in bacteria
  Bacterial resistance: Ampicillin, 100 μg/mL
  Growth temperature: 37°C
  Growth strain: DH5alpha
  Copy number: High Copy
Gene/Insert
  Gene/Insert name: truncated ADAM metallopeptidase domain 10 (alt name: ADAM10; RAK; kuz; AD10; AD18; MADM; CD156c; CDw156; HsT18717)
  Species: H. sapiens (human)
  Mutation: contains aa 220-459
  Entrez Gene: ADAM10 (a.k.a. AD10, AD18, CD156c, CDw156, HsT18717, MADM, RAK, kuz)
  Tag / fusion protein: VF (N terminal on insert)
  Cloning method: Gateway Cloning
Terms and licenses: Academic/Nonprofit Terms; Industry Terms: Not Available to Industry
Depositor comments: Please note: Plasmid contains a Y316H mutation in hADAM10 compared to the NCBI reference sequence NP_001101.1. This mutation was present in the original DNA that was was PCR amplified from human placenta cDNA and is not known to affect plasmid function.
How to cite: pSCM167-Venus-VF-hADAM10(aa220-459) was a gift from Haian Fu (Addgene plasmid # 189555 ; http://n2t.net/addgene:189555 ; RRID:Addgene_189555)
