[The description below was written by a language model from this plasmid's Addgene catalogue record and pLannotate feature annotations shown in this document.]
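Description:
pSCM167-Venus-VF-hADAM10(aa220-459) is a mammalian expression plasmid of about 7 kb, built on a customized pSCM167-Venus backbone and made by Gateway cloning. It is propagated in E. coli as a high-copy plasmid through a ColE1/pUC-type origin with ampicillin selection (AmpR under its own bla promoter). It also carries an f1 origin. A separate cassette, consisting of the SV40 enhancer/early promoter, a neomycin/kanamycin phosphotransferase gene and the SV40 polyadenylation signal, would allow selection of stably transfected mammalian cells with G418-type drugs. The short ble, lacI, bom and HIV-1 LTR matches in the annotation are fragments and look like backbone remnants, not functional elements.

The payload is transcribed from the human CMV immediate-early enhancer and promoter and terminated by the bovine growth hormone poly(A) signal. The open reading frame starts with the yellow fluorescent protein Venus, followed by a FLAG epitope; together these form the N-terminal "VF" tag. An attB1 site left by the Gateway reaction comes next, then the insert, with attB2 on its far side. The insert is a truncated human ADAM10 covering amino acids 220-459, which is the metalloprotease domain alone. The annotation tool matched it to the bovine orthologue, but the catalogue record gives the species as human. The depositor notes a Y316H difference from the reference protein that came from the placental cDNA template and is not known to affect function. T7 and SP6 promoters flank the fusion cassette and can serve for in vitro transcription or as sequencing primer sites.

The stated purpose is expression of this ADAM10 domain in mammalian cells. The Venus and FLAG tags would allow fluorescence detection and antibody-based detection or pull-down of the fusion protein, although the record does not name a particular assay.
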