Features (pLannotate 1.2.2; 25 found; start..end, strand, type, name):
      1..380     +  enhancer       CMV enhancer: human cytomegalovirus immediate early enhancer
    381..584     +  promoter       CMV promoter: human cytomegalovirus (CMV) immediate early promoter
    580..613     +  LTR            5' LTR (truncated) (fragment): truncated 5' long terminal repeat (LTR) from HIV-1
    629..647     +  promoter       T7 promoter: promoter for bacteriophage T7 RNA polymerase
    664..1380    +  CDS            Venus: Venus is a basic (constitutively fluorescent) yellow fluorescent protein published in 2002, derived from Aequorea victoria. It is reported to be a rapidly-maturing weak dimer with moderate acid sensitivity.
   1423..1443    +  CDS            FLAG (fragment): FLAG® epitope tag, followed by an enterokinase cleavage site
   1465..1489    +  protein_bind   attB1: mutant version of attB; recombination site for the Gateway® BP reaction BP Clonase™
   1513..2229    +  CDS            ADAM10 (fragment): ADA10_BOVIN - Also known as MADM. Experimental evidence at protein level: Swiss-Prot protein existence level 1. Cleaves the membrane-bound precursor of TNF-alpha to its mature soluble form. Responsible for the proteolytical release of soluble JAM3 from endothelial cells surface (By similarity). Responsible for the proteolytic release of several other cell-surface proteins, including heparin-binding epidermal growth-like factor, ephrin-A2, CD44, CDH2 and for constitutive and regulated alpha- secretase cleavage of amyloid precursor protein (APP) (PubMed:10097139). Contributes to the normal cleav
   2231..2255    -  protein_bind   attB2: mutant version of attB; recombination site for the Gateway® BP reaction BP Clonase™
   2274..2292    -  promoter       SP6 promoter: promoter for bacteriophage SP6 RNA polymerase
   2318..2542    +  polyA_signal   bGH poly(A) signal: bovine growth hormone polyadenylation signal
   2546..2567    +  promoter       SV40 promoter (fragment): SV40 enhancer and early promoter
   2588..3016    +  rep_origin     f1 ori (sequence partly withheld): f1 bacteriophage origin of replication; arrow indicates direction of (+) strand synthesis
   3030..3359    +  promoter       SV40 promoter: SV40 enhancer and early promoter
   3426..4217    +  CDS            neo: KKA2_KLEPN - Also known as kan, nptII. Experimental evidence at protein level: Swiss-Prot protein existence level 1. Resistance to kanamycin, neomycin, paromomycin, ribostamycin, butirosin and gentamicin B. From Klebsiella pneumoniae.
   4241..4399    +  CDS            ble (fragment): BLE_KLEPN - Experimental evidence at protein level: Swiss-Prot protein existence level 1. Binding protein with a strong affinity to the bleomycin family of antibiotics. Binds to CL990; an antimitotic-antibiotic compound. From Klebsiella pneumoniae.
   4394..4515    +  polyA_signal   SV40 poly(A) signal: SV40 polyadenylation signal
   4588..4604    -  protein_bind   lac operator: The lac repressor binds to the lac operator to inhibit transcription in E. coli. This inhibition can be relieved by adding lactose or isopropyl-β-D-thiogalactopyranoside (IPTG). lac repressor encoded by lacI
   4612..4642    -  promoter       lac promoter: promoter for the E. coli lac operon
   4657..4678    -  protein_bind   CAP binding site: CAP binding activates transcription in the presence of cAMP. E. coli catabolite activator protein
   4691..4783    -  CDS            lacI (fragment): lac repressor; lacI; The lac repressor binds to the lac operator to inhibit transcription in E. coli. This inhibition can be relieved by adding lactose or isopropyl-β-D-thiogalactopyranoside (IPTG).
   4966..5554    -  rep_origin     ori: high-copy-number ColE1/pMB1/pBR322/pUC origin of replication
   5725..6585    -  CDS            AmpR: β-lactamase; bla; confers resistance to ampicillin, carbenicillin, and related antibiotics
   6586..6690    -  promoter       AmpR promoter: bla
   6749..6801    -  misc_feature   bom (fragment): basis of mobility region from pBR322
>Addgene plasmid #189555 | pSCM167-Venus-VF-hADAM10(aa220-459) | addgene full sequence | sequence record 374397 | Addgene NGS Result
GACATTGATTATTGACTAGTTATTAATAGTAATCAATTACGGGGTCATTAGTTCATAGCCCATATATGGA
GTTCCGCGTTACATAACTTACGGTAAATGGCCCGCCTGGCTGACCGCCCAACGACCCCCGCCCATTGACG
TCAATAATGACGTATGTTCCCATAGTAACGCCAATAGGGACTTTCCATTGACGTCAATGGGTGGAGTATT
TACGGTAAACTGCCCACTTGGCAGTACATCAAGTGTATCATATGCCAAGTACGCCCCCTATTGACGTCAA
TGACGGTAAATGGCCCGCCTGGCATTATGCCCAGTACATGACCTTATGGGACTTTCCTACTTGGCAGTAC
ATCTACGTATTAGTCATCGCTATTACCATGGTGATGCGGTTTTGGCAGTACATCAATGGGCGTGGATAGC
GGTTTGACTCACGGGGATTTCCAAGTCTCCACCCCATTGACGTCAATGGGAGTTTGTTTTGGCACCAAAA
TCAACGGGACTTTCCAAAATGTCGTAACAACTCCGCCCCATTGACGCAAATGGGCGGTAGGCGTGTACGG
TGGGAGGTCTATATAAGCAGAGCTCTCTGGCTAACTAGAGAACCCACTGCTTACTGGCTTATCGAAATTA
ATACGACTCACTATAGGGAGACCCAAGCTTACCATGGTGAGCAAGGGCGAGGAGCTGTTCACCGGGGTGG
TGCCCATCCTGGTCGAGCTGGACGGCGACGTAAACGGCCACAAGTTCAGCGTGTCCGGCGAGGGCGAGGG
CGATGCCACCTACGGCAAGCTGACCCTGAAGCTGATCTGCACCACCGGCAAGCTGCCCGTGCCCTGGCCC
ACCCTCGTGACCACCCTGGGCTACGGCCTGCAGTGCTTCGCCCGCTACCCCGACCACATGAAGCAGCACG
ACTTCTTCAAGTCCGCCATGCCCGAAGGCTACGTCCAGGAGCGCACCATCTTCTTCAAGGACGACGGCAA
CTACAAGACCCGCGCCGAGGTGAAGTTCGAGGGCGACACCCTGGTGAACCGCATCGAGCTGAAGGGCATC
GACTTCAAGGAGGACGGCAACATCCTGGGGCACAAGCTGGAGTACAACTACAACAGCCACAACGTCTATA
TCACCGCCGACAAGCAGAAGAACGGCATCAAGGCCAACTTCAAGATCCGCCACAACATCGAGGACGGCGG
CGTGCAGCTCGCCGACCACTACCAGCAGAACACCCCCATCGGCGACGGCCCCGTGCTGCTGCCCGACAAC
CACTACCTGAGCTACCAGTCCGCCCTGAGCAAAGACCCCAACGAGAAGCGCGATCACATGGTCCTGCTGG
AGTTCGTGACCGCCGCCGGGATCACTCTCGGCATGGACGAGCTGTACAAGGGAGGGGGTGGATCTGGAGG
GGGTGGATCTAAGCTTATGGACTACAAGGACGACGATGACAAGGGTGGTGGATCCGAATTATCAACAAGT
TTGTACAAAAAAGCAGGCTTCGAAGGAGATAGAACCATGGCCACTTGTCAGCTTTATATTCAGACTGATC
ATTTGTTCTTTAAATATTACGGAACACGAGAAGCTGTGATTGCCCAGATATCCAGTCATGTTAAAGCGAT
TGATACAATTTACCAGACCACAGACTTCTCCGGAATCCGTAACATCAGTTTCATGGTGAAACGCATAAGA
ATCAATACAACTGCTGATGAGAAGGACCCTACGAATCCTTTCCGTTTCCCAAATATTGGTGTGGAGAAGT
TTCTGGAATTGAATTCTGAGCAGAATCATGATGACTACTGTTTGGCCCATGTCTTCACAGACCGAGATTT
TGATGATGGCGTACTTGGTCTGGCTTGGGTTGGAGCACCTTCAGGAAGCTCTGGAGGAATATGTGAAAAA
AGTAAACTCTATTCAGATGGTAAGAAGAAGTCCTTAAACACTGGAATTATTACTGTTCAGAACTATGGGT
CTCATGTACCTCCCAAAGTCTCTCACATTACTTTTGCTCACGAAGTTGGACATAACTTTGGATCCCCACA
TGATTCTGGAACAGAGTGCACACCAGGAGAATCTAAGAATTTGGGTCAAAAAGAAAATGGCAATTACATC
ATGTATGCAAGAGCAACATCTGGGGACAAACTTAACAACAATAAATTCTCACTCTGTAGTATTAGAAATA
TAAGCCAAGTTCTTGAGAAGAAGAGAAACAACTGTTTTGTTGAATCTGGCCAACCTATTAACCCAGCTTT
CTTGTACAAAGTGGTTGATCTAGAGGGCCCTATTCTATAGTGTCACCTAAATGCTAGAGCTCGCTGATCA
GCCTCGACTGTGCCTTCTAGTTGCCAGCCATCTGTTGTTTGCCCCTCCCCCGTGCCTTCCTTGACCCTGG
AAGGTGCCACTCCCACTGTCCTTTCCTAATAAAATGAGGAAATTGCATCGCATTGTCTGAGTAGGTGTCA
TTCTATTCTGGGGGGTGGGGTGGGGCAGGACAGCAAGGGGGAGGATTGGGAAGACAATAGCAGGCATGCT
GGGGATGCGGTGGGCTCTATGGCTTCTGAGGCGGAAAGAACCAGCTGGGGCTCTAGGGGGTATCCCC
[124 nt withheld, positions 2588-2711]
C
[91 nt withheld, positions 2713-2803]
A
[49 nt withheld, positions 2805-2853]
CCTTTGACGTTGGAGTCCACGTTCTTT
[37 nt withheld, positions 2881-2917]
ACCCTATCTCGGTCTATTCTTTTGATTTATAAGGGATTTTGCCGATTTCGGCCTATTGGTTAAAAAATGA
GCTGATTTAACAAAAATTTAACGCGAATTAATTCTGTGGAATGTGTGTCAGTTAGGGTGTGGAAAGTCCC
CAGGCTCCCCAGCAGGCAGAAGTATGCAAAGCATGCATCTCAATTAGTCAGCAACCAGGTGTGGAAAGTC
CCCAGGCTCCCCAGCAGGCAGAAGTATGCAAAGCATGCATCTCAATTAGTCAGCAACCATAGTCCCGCCC
CTAACTCCGCCCATCCCGCCCCTAACTCCGCCCAGTTCCGCCCATTCTCCGCCCCATGGCTGACTAATTT
TTTTTATTTATGCAGAGGCCGAGGCCGCCTCTGCCTCTGAGCTATTCCAGAAGTAGTGAGGAGGCTTTTT
TGGAGGCCTAGGCTTTTGCAAAAAGCTCCCGGGAGCTTGTATATCCATTTTCGGATCTGATCAAGAGACA
GGATGAGGATCGTTTCGCATGATTGAACAAGATGGATTGCACGCAGGTTCTCCGGCCGCTTGGGTGGAGA
GGCTATTCGGCTATGACTGGGCACAACAGACAATCGGCTGCTCTGATGCCGCCGTGTTCCGGCTGTCAGC
GCAGGGGCGCCCGGTTCTTTTTGTCAAGACCGACCTGTCCGGTGCCCTGAATGAACTGCAGGACGAGGCA
GCGCGGCTATCGTGGCTGGCCACGACGGGCGTTCCTTGCGCAGCTGTGCTCGACGTTGTCACTGAAGCGG
GAAGGGACTGGCTGCTATTGGGCGAAGTGCCGGGGCAGGATCTCCTGTCATCTCACCTTGCTCCTGCCGA
GAAAGTATCCATCATGGCTGATGCAATGCGGCGGCTGCATACGCTTGATCCGGCTACCTGCCCATTCGAC
CACCAAGCGAAACATCGCATCGAGCGAGCACGTACTCGGATGGAAGCCGGTCTTGTCGATCAGGATGATC
TGGACGAAGAGCATCAGGGGCTCGCGCCAGCCGAACTGTTCGCCAGGCTCAAGGCGCGCATGCCCGACGG
CGAGGATCTCGTCGTGACCCATGGCGATGCCTGCTTGCCGAATATCATGGTGGAAAATGGCCGCTTTTCT
GGATTCATCGACTGTGGCCGGCTGGGTGTGGCGGACCGCTATCAGGACATAGCGTTGGCTACCCGTGATA
TTGCTGAAGAGCTTGGCGGCGAATGGGCTGACCGCTTCCTCGTGCTTTACGGTATCGCCGCTCCCGATTC
GCAGCGCATCGCCTTCTATCGCCTTCTTGACGAGTTCTTCTGAGCGGGACTCTGGGGTTCGAAATGACCG
ACCAAGCGACGCCCAACCTGCCATCACGAGATTTCGATTCCACCGCCGCCTTCTATGAAAGGTTGGGCTT
CGGAATCGTTTTCCGGGACGCCGGCTGGATGATCCTCCAGCGCGGGGATCTCATGCTGGAGTTCTTCGCC
CACCCCAACTTGTTTATTGCAGCTTATAATGGTTACAAATAAAGCAATAGCATCACAAATTTCACAAATA
AAGCATTTTTTTCACTGCATTCTAGTTGTGGTTTGTCCAAACTCATCAATGTATCTTATCATGTCTGTAT
ACCGTCGACCTCTAGCTAGAGCTTGGCGTAATCATGGTCATAGCTGTTTCCTGTGTGAAATTGTTATCCG
CTCACAATTCCACACAACATACGAGCCGGAAGCATAAAGTGTAAAGCCTGGGGTGCCTAATGAGTGAGCT
AACTCACATTAATTGCGTTGCGCTCACTGCCCGCTTTCCAGTCGGGAAACCTGTCGTGCCAGCTGCATTA
ATGAATCGGCCAACGCGCGGGGAGAGGCGGTTTGCGTATTGGGCGCTCTTCCGCTTCCTCGCTCACTGAC
TCGCTGCGCTCGGTCGTTCGGCTGCGGCGAGCGGTATCAGCTCACTCAAAGGCGGTAATACGGTTATCCA
CAGAATCAGGGGATAACGCAGGAAAGAACATGTGAGCAAAAGGCCAGCAAAAGGCCAGGAACCGTAAAAA
GGCCGCGTTGCTGGCGTTTTTCCATAGGCTCCGCCCCCCTGACGAGCATCACAAAAATCGACGCTCAAGT
CAGAGGTGGCGAAACCCGACAGGACTATAAAGATACCAGGCGTTTCCCCCTGGAAGCTCCCTCGTGCGCT
CTCCTGTTCCGACCCTGCCGCTTACCGGATACCTGTCCGCCTTTCTCCCTTCGGGAAGCGTGGCGCTTTC
TCATAGCTCACGCTGTAGGTATCTCAGTTCGGTGTAGGTCGTTCGCTCCAAGCTGGGCTGTGTGCACGAA
CCCCCCGTTCAGCCCGACCGCTGCGCCTTATCCGGTAACTATCGTCTTGAGTCCAACCCGGTAAGACACG
ACTTATCGCCACTGGCAGCAGCCACTGGTAACAGGATTAGCAGAGCGAGGTATGTAGGCGGTGCTACAGA
GTTCTTGAAGTGGTGGCCTAACTACGGCTACACTAGAAGAACAGTATTTGGTATCTGCGCTCTGCTGAAG
CCAGTTACCTTCGGAAAAAGAGTTGGTAGCTCTTGATCCGGCAAACAAACCACCGCTGGTAGCGGTGGTT
TTTTTGTTTGCAAGCAGCAGATTACGCGCAGAAAAAAAGGATCTCAAGAAGATCCTTTGATCTTTTCTAC
GGGGTCTGACGCTCAGTGGAACGAAAACTCACGTTAAGGGATTTTGGTCATGAGATTATCAAAAAGGATC
TTCACCTAGATCCTTTTAAATTAAAAATGAAGTTTTAAATCAATCTAAAGTATATATGAGTAAACTTGGT
CTGACAGTTACCAATGCTTAATCAGTGAGGCACCTATCTCAGCGATCTGTCTATTTCGTTCATCCATAGT
TGCCTGACTCCCCGTCGTGTAGATAACTACGATACGGGAGGGCTTACCATCTGGCCCCAGTGCTGCAATG
ATACCGCGAGACCCACGCTCACCGGCTCCAGATTTATCAGCAATAAACCAGCCAGCCGGAAGGGCCGAGC
GCAGAAGTGGTCCTGCAACTTTATCCGCCTCCATCCAGTCTATTAATTGTTGCCGGGAAGCTAGAGTAAG
TAGTTCGCCAGTTAATAGTTTGCGCAACGTTGTTGCCATTGCTACAGGCATCGTGGTGTCACGCTCGTCG
TTTGGTATGGCTTCATTCAGCTCCGGTTCCCAACGATCAAGGCGAGTTACATGATCCCCCATGTTGTGCA
AAAAAGCGGTTAGCTCCTTCGGTCCTCCGATCGTTGTCAGAAGTAAGTTGGCCGCAGTGTTATCACTCAT
GGTTATGGCAGCACTGCATAATTCTCTTACTGTCATGCCATCCGTAAGATGCTTTTCTGTGACTGGTGAG
TACTCAACCAAGTCATTCTGAGAATAGTGTATGCGGCGACCGAGTTGCTCTTGCCCGGCGTCAATACGGG
ATAATACCGCGCCACATAGCAGAACTTTAAAAGTGCTCATCATTGGAAAACGTTCTTCGGGGCGAAAACT
CTCAAGGATCTTACCGCTGTTGAGATCCAGTTCGATGTAACCCACTCGTGCACCCAACTGATCTTCAGCA
TCTTTTACTTTCACCAGCGTTTCTGGGTGAGCAAAAACAGGAAGGCAAAATGCCGCAAAAAAGGGAATAA
GGGCGACACGGAAATGTTGAATACTCATACTCTTCCTTTTTCAATATTATTGAAGCATTTATCAGGGTTA
TTGTCTCATGAGCGGATACATATTTGAATGTATTTAGAAAAATAAACAAATAGGGGTTCCGCGCACATTT
CCCCGAAAAGTGCCACCTGACGTCGACGGATCGGGAGATCTCCCGATCCCCTATGGTGCACTCTCAGTAC
AATCTGCTCTGATGCCGCATAGTTAAGCCAGTATCTGCTCCCTGCTTGTGTGTTGGAGGTCGCTGAGTAG
TGCGCGAGCAAAATTTAAGCTACAACAAGGCAAGGCTTGACCGACAATTGCATGAAGAATCTGCTTAGGG
TTAGGCGTTTTGCGCTGCTTCGCGATGTACGGGCCAGATATACGCGTT
